Addgene plasmid #192749: pTwist-ENTR-rbm11-203
Purpose: Gateway entry vector encoding zebrafish rbm11-203
Depositing lab: Summer Thyme. Depositing organization: University of Alabama at Birmingham.
Backbone
  Vector backbone: pTwist ENTR Kozak
  Backbone manufacturer: Twist Bioscience
  Vector type: Gateway Entry Vector
Growth in bacteria
  Bacterial resistance: Kanamycin, 50 μg/mL
  Growth temperature: 37°C
  Growth strain: DH5alpha
  Copy number: High Copy
Gene/Insert
  Gene/Insert name: rbm11
  Species: D. rerio (zebrafish)
  Insert size (bp): 471
  Entrez Gene: rbm11 (a.k.a. si:dkey-71d15.3)
  Promoter: None
  Cloning method: Gateway Cloning
Resource information
  A portion of this plasmid was derived from a plasmid made by: Synthesized by Twist Bioscience
Terms and licenses: Academic/Nonprofit Terms; Industry Terms: Not Available to Industry
Depositor comments: cDNA encodes homolog of human RBM11
How to cite: pTwist-ENTR-rbm11-203 was a gift from Summer Thyme (Addgene plasmid # 192749 ; http://n2t.net/addgene:192749 ; RRID:Addgene_192749)
