[The description below was written by a language model from this plasmid's Addgene catalogue record and pLannotate feature annotations shown in this document.]
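Description:
pTwist-ENTR-rbm11-203 is a Gateway entry clone built on the commercial pTwist ENTR Kozak backbone, carrying a synthesized zebrafish (Danio rerio) rbm11 coding sequence; the "203" in the name presumably denotes a particular transcript isoform, although the record does not explain it. The plasmid is small, about 2.8 kb, and is maintained in E. coli through a high-copy ColE1/pUC-type origin of replication with selection by a kanamycin resistance gene (aminoglycoside phosphotransferase). An rrnB T1 transcription terminator lies upstream of the cloning region, where it helps insulate the insert from read-through transcription originating in the backbone. Short annotated fragments of a pBluescript-type multiple cloning site and lacZα appear to be backbone remnants rather than functional elements.

The 471 bp insert sits between attL1 and attL2 recombination sites, spanning the origin of the circular sequence record. Annotation software matched part of it to mouse Rbm11, a tissue-specific splicing factor implicated in alternative splicing during neuron and germ cell differentiation. That match reflects homology, not a mouse origin, and the depositor describes the cDNA as encoding the zebrafish homolog of human RBM11. No promoter drives the insert, as expected for an entry vector, so the plasmid is not itself an expression construct. The backbone name indicates a Kozak context for translation initiation once the coding sequence is placed downstream of a promoter. The intended use is an LR Clonase reaction, which transfers the attL-flanked rbm11 sequence directionally into any compatible attR destination vector, for example to generate expression constructs for functional studies of this gene.
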