Features (pLannotate 1.2.2; 8 found; start..end, strand, type, name):
     22..243     +  CDS            Rbm11 (fragment): RBM11_MOUSE - Experimental evidence at protein level: Swiss-Prot protein existence level 1. Tissue-specific splicing factor with potential implication in the regulation of alternative splicing during neuron and germ cell differentiation. Antagonizes SRSF1-mediated BCL-X splicing. May affect the choice of alternative 5' splice sites by binding to specific sequences in exons and antagonizing the SR protein SRSF1 (By similarity). From Mus musculus (Mouse).
    473..572     -  protein_bind   attL2: mutant version of attL; recombination site for the Gateway® LR reaction LR Clonase™
    817..1405    -  rep_origin     ori: high-copy-number ColE1/pMB1/pBR322/pUC origin of replication
   1541..2356    -  CDS            KanR: aminoglycoside phosphotransferase; aph(3')-Ia; confers resistance to kanamycin in bacteria or G418 (Geneticin®) in eukaryotes
   2472..2494    +  misc_feature   MCS (fragment): pBluescript multiple cloning site
   2494..2540    +  terminator     rrnB T1 terminator: transcription terminator T1 from the E. coli rrnB gene
   2642..2685    -  CDS            lacZα (fragment): LacZα fragment of β-galactosidase; lacZ fragment
   2738..2837    +  protein_bind   attL1: mutant version of attL; recombination site for the Gateway® LR reaction LR Clonase™
>Addgene plasmid #192749 | pTwist-ENTR-rbm11-203 | addgene full sequence | sequence record 377803 | Addgene NGS Result
ATGTCGAGGCATTTATCCTTATCAAACAAGACCATCATTGTGGGAAACCTCCACAGATGTGTGACGGAGG
AGATTCTGTTTGAATTGTTTCTTCAGGCTGGACCGGTGGACAAGGTGCATATATCCAGAGATGGACAGCA
GTCGCCTTATGCATGCGTTTATTATAAGCATGCCGAAGCTGTTCCCTATGCAGTTGAACTTCTCAATGGA
ATCTGGCTGTATGGGCAACCAATCAAGTTACAGTGTAATAATGGAGGCCATTATCATAGGAGTGACGTGT
TTGCATTCCACATGGAGAATGGACTGATAACAAACAGTGCTGATTCTGCTTATAGGGATAATATGGTTTC
AAATTTAAATGGGTGTCCAGGTGTGGAGAGTCATTCTAATGGTTGGAGTGACATGGTAAGTAAGAACAAT
AACAAGAAGAAGACGCTTTTTCTTCATATCAGCAAATTGACCAACAGATAAGACCCAGCTTTCTTGTACA
AAGTTGGCATTATAAGAAAGCATTGCTTATCAATTTGTTGCAACGAACAGGTCACTATCAGTCAAAATAA
AATCATTATTTGAGGCTAGGTGGAGGCTCAGTGATGATAAGTCTGCGATGGTGGATGCATGTGTCATGGT
CATAGCTGTTTCCTGTGTGAAATTGTTATCCGCTCAGAGGGCACAATCCTATTCCGCGCTATCCGACAAT
CTCCAAGACATTAGGTGGAGTTCAGTTCGGCGTATGGCATATGTCGCTGGAAAGAACATGTGAGCAAAAG
GCCAGCAAAAGGCCAGGAACCGTAAAAAGGCCGCGTTGCTGGCGTTTTTCCATAGGCTCCGCCCCCCTGA
CGAGCATCACAAAAATCGACGCTCAAGTCAGAGGTGGCGAAACCCGACAGGACTATAAAGATACCAGGCG
TTTCCCCCTGGAAGCTCCCTCGTGCGCTCTCCTGTTCCGACCCTGCCGCTTACCGGATACCTGTCCGCCT
TTCTCCCTTCGGGAAGCGTGGCGCTTTCTCATAGCTCACGCTGTAGGTATCTCAGTTCGGTGTAGGTCGT
TCGCTCCAAGCTGGGCTGTGTGCACGAACCCCCCGTTCAGCCCGACCGCTGCGCCTTATCCGGTAACTAT
CGTCTTGAGTCCAACCCGGTAAGACACGACTTATCGCCACTGGCAGCAGCCACTGGTAACAGGATTAGCA
GAGCGAGGTATGTAGGCGGTGCTACAGAGTTCTTGAAGTGGTGGCCTAACTACGGCTACACTAGAAGAAC
AGTATTTGGTATCTGCGCTCTGCTGAAGCCAGTTACCTTCGGAAAAAGAGTTGGTAGCTCTTGATCCGGC
AAACAAACCACCGCTGGTAGCGGTGGTTTTTTTGTTTGCAAGCAGCAGATTACGCGCAGAAAAAAAGGAT
CTCAAGAAGATCCTTTGATCTTTTCTACGGGGTCTGACGCTCTATTCAACAAAGCCGCCGTCCCGTCAAG
TCAGCGTAAATGGGTAGGGGGCTTCAAATCGTCCGCTCTGCCAGTGTTACAACCAATTAACAAATTCTGA
TTAGAAAAACTCATCGAGCATCAAATGAAACTGCAATTTATTCATATCAGGATTATCAATACCATATTTT
TGAAAAAGCCGTTTCTGTAATGAAGGAGAAAACTCACCGAGGCAGTTCCATAGGATGGCAAGATCCTGGT
ATCGGTCTGCGATTCCGACTCGTCCAACATCAATACAACCTATTAATTTCCCCTCGTCAAAAATAAGGTT
ATCAAGTGAGAAATCACCATGAGTGACGACTGAATCCGGTGAGAATGGCAAAAGCTTATGCATTTCTTTC
CAGACTTGTTCAACAGGCCAGCCATTACGCTCGTCATCAAAATCACTCGCATCAACCAAACCGTTATTCA
TTCGTGATTGCGCCTGAGCGAGACGAAATACGCGATCGCTGTTAAAAGGACAATTACAAACAGGAATCGA
ATGCAACCGGCGCAGGAACACTGCCAGCGCATCAACAATATTTTCACCTGAATCAGGATATTCTTCTAAT
ACCTGGAATGCTGTTTTCCCGGGGATCGCAGTGGTGAGTAACCATGCATCATCAGGAGTACGGATAAAAT
GCTTGATGGTCGGAAGAGGCATAAATTCCGTCAGCCAGTTTAGTCTGACCATCTCATCTGTAACATCATT
GGCAACGCTACCTTTGCCATGTTTCAGAAACAACTCTGGCGCATCGGGCTTCCCATACAATCGATAGATT
GTCGCACCTGATTGCCCGACATTATCGCGAGCCCATTTATACCCATATAAATCAGCATCCATGTTGGAAT
TTAATCGCGGCCTCGAGCAAGACGTTTCCCGTTGAATATGGCTCATAACACCCCTTGTATTACTGTTTAT
GTAAGCAGACAGTTTTATTGTTCATGATGATATATTTTTATCTTGTGCAATGTAACATCAGAGATTTTGA
GACACAACGTGGCTTTCCCCCGCCGCTCTAGAACTAGTGGATCCAAATAAAACGAAAGGCTCAGTCGAAA
GACTGGGCCTTTCGTTTTATCTGTTGTTTGTCGCATTATACGAGACGTCCAGGTTGGGATACCTGAAACA
AAACCCATCGTACGGCCAAGGAAGTCTCCAATAACTGTGATCCACCACAAGCGCCAGGGTTTTCCCAGTC
ACGACGTTGTAAAACGACGGCCAGTCATGCATAATCCGCACGCATCTGGAATAAGGAAGTGCCATTCCGC
CTGACCTCAAATAATGATTTTATTTTGACTGATAGTGACCTGTTCGTTGCAACAGATTGATGAGCAATGC
TTTTTTATAATGCCAACTTTGTACAAAAAAGCAGGCTGCACC
